Addgene plasmid #117238: Cry2(1-531)-mCh-BAXS184E
Purpose: Light activated recruitment of BAX in mammalian cells with Cry2/CIB optogenetic switch
Depositing lab: Robert Hughes. Publication: Imaging of morphological and biochemical hallmarks of apoptosis with optimized optogenetic tools. Godwin WC, Hoffmann GF, Gray TJ, Hughes RM. J Biol Chem. 2019 Nov 8;294(45):16918-16929. doi: 10.1074/jbc.RA119.009141. Epub 2019 Oct 3. PubMed 31582560.
Backbone
  Vector backbone: pmCherry-N1
  Backbone manufacturer: Clontech
  Backbone size w/o insert (bp): 4018
  Total vector size (bp): 6937
  Vector type: Mammalian Expression
  Selectable markers: Neomycin (select with G418)
Growth in bacteria
  Bacterial resistance: Kanamycin, 50 μg/mL
  Growth temperature: 37°C
  Growth strain: DH5alpha
  Copy number: High Copy
Gene/Insert
  Gene/Insert name: Cry2531-mCh-BAXS184E (alt name: Cryptochrome2(1-531)-mCherry-BAXS184E)
  Species: H. sapiens (human), A. thaliana (mustard weed)
  Insert size (bp): 2919
Terms and licenses: Academic/Nonprofit Terms; Industry Terms: Not Available to Industry
Depositor comments: Please visit https://www.biorxiv.org/content/10.1101/551788v3 for bioRxiv preprint.
How to cite: Cry2(1-531)-mCh-BAXS184E was a gift from Robert Hughes (Addgene plasmid # 117238 ; http://n2t.net/addgene:117238 ; RRID:Addgene_117238)
