[The description below was written by a language model from this plasmid's Addgene catalogue record and pLannotate feature annotations shown in this document.]
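Description:
Cry2(1-531)-mCh-BAXS184E is a mammalian expression plasmid built on the Clontech pmCherry-N1 backbone that encodes one half of a blue-light-controlled Cry2/CIB optogenetic switch for recruiting the pro-apoptotic protein BAX. It is propagated in E. coli at high copy from a ColE1/pUC-type origin and also carries an f1 phage origin. A single Tn5 aminoglycoside phosphotransferase (NeoR/KanR) gene serves both hosts: a bacterial bla-type promoter drives it for kanamycin selection, and the SV40 enhancer/early promoter, paired with an HSV TK polyadenylation signal, drives it for G418 selection in mammalian cells.

The payload is a tripartite fusion expressed from the human CMV immediate-early enhancer and promoter and terminated by the SV40 poly(A) signal. At the N-terminus is Arabidopsis thaliana cryptochrome 2, residues 1-531. The automated annotation marks the photolyase homology region, with additional unannotated sequence running downstream toward the linker, consistent with the longer truncation named in the record. This is followed by the monomeric red fluorescent protein mCherry and then human BAX carrying the S184E substitution indicated in the name. Blue light induces Cry2 to bind its partner CIB1, so a CIB fusion supplied from a separate construct can draw the Cry2-mCherry-BAX protein to a chosen site, while mCherry allows the relocalisation to be followed by microscopy. The record does not describe the CIB partner, its localisation, or the rationale for the S184E change. The associated work concerns imaging morphological and biochemical hallmarks of apoptosis with optimised optogenetic tools. The sequenced record is slightly shorter (6,877 nt) than the catalogued total size (6,937 bp).
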