Features (pLannotate 1.2.2; 17 found; start..end, strand, type, name):
     61..364     +  enhancer       CMV enhancer: human cytomegalovirus immediate early enhancer
    365..568     +  promoter       CMV promoter: human cytomegalovirus (CMV) immediate early promoter
    591..618     +  misc_feature   MCS (fragment): multiple cloning site
    619..2112    +  CDS            CRY2PHR: N-terminal photolyase homology region of Arabidopsis thaliana cryptochrome 2 binds to CIB1 upon exposure to blue light (Kennedy et al., 2010)
   2212..2228    +  misc_feature   MCS (fragment): multiple cloning site
   2236..2943    +  CDS            mCherry: mCherry is a basic (constitutively fluorescent) red fluorescent protein published in 2004, derived from Discosoma sp.. It is reported to be a very rapidly-maturing monomer with low acid sensitivity.
   2962..3537    +  CDS            BAX: BAX_HUMAN - Also known as BCL2L4. Experimental evidence at protein level: Swiss-Prot protein existence level 1. Plays a role in the mitochondrial apoptotic process. Under normal conditions, BAX is largely cytosolic via constant retrotranslocation from mitochondria to the cytosol mediated by BCL2L1/Bcl-xL, which avoids accumulation of toxic BAX levels at the mitochondrial outer membrane (MOM) (PubMed:21458670). Under stress conditions, undergoes a conformation change that causes translocation to the mitochondrion membrane, leading to the release of cytochrome c that then triggers apoptosis. Pro
   3559..3642    +  CDS            large T antigen (fragment): large T antigen from SV40 (simian virus 40)
   3665..3786    +  polyA_signal   SV40 poly(A) signal: SV40 polyadenylation signal
   3820..4248    -  rep_origin     f1 ori (sequence partly withheld): f1 bacteriophage origin of replication; arrow indicates direction of (+) strand synthesis
   4275..4379    +  promoter       AmpR promoter: bla
   4381..4738    +  promoter       SV40 promoter: SV40 enhancer and early promoter
   4773..5567    +  CDS            NeoR/KanR: aminoglycoside phosphotransferase from Tn5; aph(3')-II (or nptII); confers resistance to neomycin, kanamycin, and G418 (Geneticin®)
   5588..5740    +  CDS            ble (fragment): BLE_KLEPN - Experimental evidence at protein level: Swiss-Prot protein existence level 1. Binding protein with a strong affinity to the bleomycin family of antibiotics. Binds to CL990; an antimitotic-antibiotic compound. From Klebsiella pneumoniae.
   5799..5846    +  polyA_signal   HSV TK poly(A) signal: herpes simplex virus thymidine kinase polyadenylation signal (Cole and Stacy, 1985)
   5937..5953    -  polyA_signal   bGH poly(A) signal (fragment): bovine growth hormone polyadenylation signal
   6175..6763    +  rep_origin     ori: high-copy-number ColE1/pMB1/pBR322/pUC origin of replication
>Addgene plasmid #117238 | Cry2(1-531)-mCh-BAXS184E | addgene full sequence | sequence record 229778 | Addgene NGS Result
TAGTTATTAATAGTAATCAATTACGGGGTCATTAGTTCATAGCCCATATATGGAGTTCCGCGTTACATAA
CTTACGGTAAATGGCCCGCCTGGCTGACCGCCCAACGACCCCCGCCCATTGACGTCAATAATGACGTATG
TTCCCATAGTAACGCCAATAGGGACTTTCCATTGACGTCAATGGGTGGAGTATTTACGGTAAACTGCCCA
CTTGGCAGTACATCAAGTGTATCATATGCCAAGTACGCCCCCTATTGACGTCAATGACGGTAAATGGCCC
GCCTGGCATTATGCCCAGTACATGACCTTATGGGACTTTCCTACTTGGCAGTACATCTACGTATTAGTCA
TCGCTATTACCATGGTGATGCGGTTTTGGCAGTACATCAATGGGCGTGGATAGCGGTTTGACTCACGGGG
ATTTCCAAGTCTCCACCCCATTGACGTCAATGGGAGTTTGTTTTGGCACCAAAATCAACGGGACTTTCCA
AAATGTCGTAACAACTCCGCCCCATTGACGCAAATGGGCGGTAGGCGTGTACGGTGGGAGGTCTATATAA
GCAGAGCTGGTTTAGTGAACCGTCAGATCCGCTAGCGCTACCGGACTCAGATCTCGAGATGAAGATGGAC
AAAAAGACTATAGTTTGGTTTAGAAGAGACCTAAGGATTGAGGATAATCCTGCATTAGCAGCAGCTGCTC
ACGAAGGATCTGTTTTTCCTGTCTTCATTTGGTGTCCTGAAGAAGAAGGACAGTTTTATCCTGGAAGAGC
TTCAAGATGGTGGATGAAACAATCACTTGCTCACTTATCTCAATCCTTGAAGGCTCTTGGATCTGACCTC
ACTTTAATCAAAACCCACAACACGATTTCAGCGATCTTGGATTGTATCCGCGTTACCGGTGCTACAAAAG
TCGTCTTTAACCACCTCTATGATCCTGTTTCGTTAGTTCGGGACCATACCGTAAAGGAGAAGCTGGTGGA
ACGTGGGATCTCTGTGCAAAGCTACAATGGAGATCTATTGTATGAACCGTGGGAGATATACTGCGAAAAG
GGCAAACCTTTTACGAGTTTCAATTCTTACTGGAAGAAATGCTTAGATATGTCGATTGAATCCGTTATGC
TTCCTCCTCCTTGGCGGTTGATGCCAATAACTGCAGCGGCTGAAGCGATTTGGGCGTGTTCGATTGAAGA
ACTAGGGCTGGAGAATGAGGCCGAGAAACCGAGCAATGCGTTGTTAACTAGAGCTTGGTCTCCAGGATGG
AGCAATGCTGATAAGTTACTAAATGAGTTCATCGAGAAGCAGTTGATAGATTATGCAAAGAACAGCAAGA
AAGTTGTTGGGAATTCTACTTCACTACTTTCTCCGTATCTCCATTTCGGGGAAATAAGCGTCAGACACGT
TTTCCAGTGTGCCCGGATGAAACAAATTATATGGGCAAGAGATAAGAACAGTGAAGGAGAAGAAAGTGCA
GATCTTTTTCTTAGGGGAATCGGTTTAAGAGAGTATTCTCGGTATATATGTTTCAACTTCCCGTTTACTC
ACGAGCAATCGTTGTTGAGTCATCTTCGGTTTTTCCCTTGGGATGCTGATGTTGATAAGTTCAAGGCCTG
GAGACAAGGCAGGACCGGTTATCCGTTGGTGGATGCCGGAATGAGAGAGCTTTGGGCTACCGGATGGATG
CATAACAGAATAAGAGTGATTGTTTCAAGCTTTGCTGTGAAGTTTCTTCTCCTTCCATGGAAATGGGGAA
TGAAGTATTTCTGGGATACACTTTTGGATGCTGATTTGGAATGTGACATCCTTGGCTGGCAGTATATCTC
TGGGAGTATCCCCGATGGCCACGAGCTTGATCGCTTGGACAATCCCGCGTTACAAGGCGCCAAATATGAC
CCAGAAGGTGAGTACATAAGGCAATGGCTTCCCGAGCTTGCGAGATTGCCAACTGAATGGATCCATCATC
CATGGGACGCTCCTTTAACCGTACTCAAAGCTTCTGGTGTGGAACTCGGAACAAACTATGCGAAACCCAT
TGTAGACATCGACACAGCTCGTGAGCTACTAGCTAAAGCTATTTCAAGAACCCGTGAAGCACAGATCATG
ATCGGAGCAGCACCTGATGAGATTGTAGCAGATAGCTTCGAGGCCTTAGGGGCTAATACCATTAAAGAAC
CTGGTCTTTGCCCATCTGTGTCTTCTAATGACCAACAAGTAGCCCGGGATCCACCGGTCGCCACCATGGT
GAGCAAGGGCGAGGAGGATAACATGGCCATCATCAAGGAGTTCATGCGCTTCAAGGTGCACATGGAGGGC
TCCGTGAACGGCCACGAGTTCGAGATCGAGGGCGAGGGCGAGGGCCGCCCCTACGAGGGCACCCAGACCG
CCAAGCTGAAGGTGACCAAGGGTGGCCCCCTGCCCTTCGCCTGGGACATCCTGTCCCCTCAGTTCATGTA
CGGCTCCAAGGCCTACGTGAAGCACCCCGCCGACATCCCCGACTACTTGAAGCTGTCCTTCCCCGAGGGC
TTCAAGTGGGAGCGCGTGATGAACTTCGAGGACGGCGGCGTGGTGACCGTGACCCAGGACTCCTCCCTGC
AGGACGGCGAGTTCATCTACAAGGTGAAGCTGCGCGGCACCAACTTCCCCTCCGACGGCCCCGTAATGCA
GAAGAAGACCATGGGCTGGGAGGCCTCCTCCGAGCGGATGTACCCCGAGGACGGCGCCCTGAAGGGCGAG
ATCAAGCAGAGGCTGAAGCTGAAGGACGGCGGCCACTACGACGCTGAGGTCAAGACCACCTACAAGGCCA
AGAAGCCCGTGCAGCTGCCCGGCGCCTACAACGTCAACATCAAGTTGGACATCACCTCCCACAACGAGGA
CTACACCATCGTGGAACAGTACGAACGCGCCGAGGGCCGCCACTCCACCGGCGGCATGGACGAGCTGTAC
AAGGGCGGCAGCGGCGGCGGCATGGACGGGTCCGGGGAGCAGCCCAGAGGCGGGGGGCCCACCAGCTCTG
AGCAGATCATGAAGACAGGGGCCCTTTTGCTTCAGGGTTTCATCCAGGATCGAGCAGGGCGAATGGGGGG
GGAGGCACCCGAGCTGGCCCTGGACCCGGTGCCTCAGGATGCGTCCACCAAGAAGCTGAGCGAGTGTCTC
AAGCGCATCGGGGACGAACTGGACAGTAACATGGAGCTGCAGAGGATGATTGCCGCCGTGGACACAGACT
CCCCCCGAGAGGTCTTTTTCCGAGTGGCAGCTGACATGTTTTCTGACGGCAACTTCAACTGGGGCCGGGT
TGTCGCCCTTTTCTACTTTGCCAGCAAACTGGTGCTCAAGGCCCTGTGCACCAAGGTGCCGGAACTGATC
AGAACCATCATGGGCTGGACATTGGACTTCCTCCGGGAGCGGCTGTTGGGCTGGATCCAAGACCAGGGTG
GTTGGGACGGCCTCCTCTCCTACTTTGGGACGCCCACGTGGCAGACCGTGACCATCTTTGTGGCGGGAGT
GCTCACCGCCGAGCTCACCATCTGGAAGAAGATGGGCTAATGAGCGGCCGCGACTCTAGATCATAATCAG
CCATACCACATTTGTAGAGGTTTTACTTGCTTTAAAAAACCTCCCACACCTCCCCCTGAACCTGAAACAT
AAAATGAATGCAATTGTTGTTGTTAACTTGTTTATTGCAGCTTATAATGGTTACAAATAAAGCAATAGCA
TCACAAATTTCACAAATAAAGCATTTTTTTCACTGCATTCTAGTTGTGGTTTGTCCAAACTCATCAATGT
ATCTTAAGGCGTAAATTGTAAGCGTTAATATTTTGTTAAAATTCGCGTTAAATTTTTGTTAAATCAGCTC
ATTTTTTAACCAATAGGCCGAAATCGGCAAAATCCCTTATAAATCAAAAGAATAGACCGAGATAGGGT
[37 nt withheld, positions 3919-3955]
AAAGAACGTGGACTCCAACGTCAAAGG
[49 nt withheld, positions 3983-4031]
T
[91 nt withheld, positions 4033-4123]
G
[124 nt withheld, positions 4125-4248]
CAGGTGGCACTTTTCGGGGAAATGTGCGCGGAACCCCTATTTGTTTATTTTTCTAAATACATTCAAATAT
GTATCCGCTCATGAGACAATAACCCTGATAAATGCTTCAATAATATTGAAAAAGGAAGAGTCCTGAGGCG
GAAAGAACCAGCTGTGGAATGTGTGTCAGTTAGGGTGTGGAAAGTCCCCAGGCTCCCCAGCAGGCAGAAG
TATGCAAAGCATGCATCTCAATTAGTCAGCAACCAGGTGTGGAAAGTCCCCAGGCTCCCCAGCAGGCAGA
AGTATGCAAAGCATGCATCTCAATTAGTCAGCAACCATAGTCCCGCCCCTAACTCCGCCCATCCCGCCCC
TAACTCCGCCCAGTTCCGCCCATTCTCCGCCCCATGGCTGACTAATTTTTTTTATTTATGCAGAGGCCGA
GGCCGCCTCGGCCTCTGAGCTATTCCAGAAGTAGTGAGGAGGCTTTTTTGGAGGCCTAGGCTTTTGCAAA
GATCGATCAAGAGACAGGATGAGGATCGTTTCGCATGATTGAACAAGATGGATTGCACGCAGGTTCTCCG
GCCGCTTGGGTGGAGAGGCTATTCGGCTATGACTGGGCACAACAGACAATCGGCTGCTCTGATGCCGCCG
TGTTCCGGCTGTCAGCGCAGGGGCGCCCGGTTCTTTTTGTCAAGACCGACCTGTCCGGTGCCCTGAATGA
ACTGCAAGACGAGGCAGCGCGGCTATCGTGGCTGGCCACGACGGGCGTTCCTTGCGCAGCTGTGCTCGAC
GTTGTCACTGAAGCGGGAAGGGACTGGCTGCTATTGGGCGAAGTGCCGGGGCAGGATCTCCTGTCATCTC
ACCTTGCTCCTGCCGAGAAAGTATCCATCATGGCTGATGCAATGCGGCGGCTGCATACGCTTGATCCGGC
TACCTGCCCATTCGACCACCAAGCGAAACATCGCATCGAGCGAGCACGTACTCGGATGGAAGCCGGTCTT
GTCGATCAGGATGATCTGGACGAAGAGCATCAGGGGCTCGCGCCAGCCGAACTGTTCGCCAGGCTCAAGG
CGAGCATGCCCGACGGCGAGGATCTCGTCGTGACCCATGGCGATGCCTGCTTGCCGAATATCATGGTGGA
AAATGGCCGCTTTTCTGGATTCATCGACTGTGGCCGGCTGGGTGTGGCGGACCGCTATCAGGACATAGCG
TTGGCTACCCGTGATATTGCTGAAGAGCTTGGCGGCGAATGGGCTGACCGCTTCCTCGTGCTTTACGGTA
TCGCCGCTCCCGATTCGCAGCGCATCGCCTTCTATCGCCTTCTTGACGAGTTCTTCTGAGCGGGACTCTG
GGGTTCGAAATGACCGACCAAGCGACGCCCAACCTGCCATCACGAGATTTCGATTCCACCGCCGCCTTCT
ATGAAAGGTTGGGCTTCGGAATCGTTTTCCGGGACGCCGGCTGGATGATCCTCCAGCGCGGGGATCTCAT
GCTGGAGTTCTTCGCCCACCCTAGGGGGAGGCTAACTGAAACACGGAAGGAGACAATACCGGAAGGAACC
CGCGCTATGACGGCAATAAAAAGACAGAATAAAACGCACGGTGTTGGGTCGTTTGTTCATAAACGCGGGG
TTCGGTCCCAGGGCTGGCACTCTGTCGATACCCCACCGAGACCCCATTGGGGCCAATACGCCCGCGTTTC
TTCCTTTTCCCCACCCCACCCCCCAAGTTCGGGTGAAGGCCCAGGGCTCGCAGCCAACGTCGGGGCGGCA
GGCCCTGCCATAGCCTCAGGTTACTCATATATACTTTAGATTGATTTAAAACTTCATTTTTAATTTAAAA
GGATCTAGGTGAAGATCCTTTTTGATAATCTCATGACCAAAATCCCTTAACGTGAGTTTTCGTTCCACTG
AGCGTCAGACCCCGTAGAAAAGATCAAAGGATCTTCTTGAGATCCTTTTTTTCTGCGCGTAATCTGCTGC
TTGCAAACAAAAAAACCACCGCTACCAGCGGTGGTTTGTTTGCCGGATCAAGAGCTACCAACTCTTTTTC
CGAAGGTAACTGGCTTCAGCAGAGCGCAGATACCAAATACTGTTCTTCTAGTGTAGCCGTAGTTAGGCCA
CCACTTCAAGAACTCTGTAGCACCGCCTACATACCTCGCTCTGCTAATCCTGTTACCAGTGGCTGCTGCC
AGTGGCGATAAGTCGTGTCTTACCGGGTTGGACTCAAGACGATAGTTACCGGATAAGGCGCAGCGGTCGG
GCTGAACGGGGGGTTCGTGCACACAGCCCAGCTTGGAGCGAACGACCTACACCGAACTGAGATACCTACA
GCGTGAGCTATGAGAAAGCGCCACGCTTCCCGAAGGGAGAAAGGCGGACAGGTATCCGGTAAGCGGCAGG
GTCGGAACAGGAGAGCGCACGAGGGAGCTTCCAGGGGGAAACGCCTGGTATCTTTATAGTCCTGTCGGGT
TTCGCCACCTCTGACTTGAGCGTCGATTTTTGTGATGCTCGTCAGGGGGGCGGAGCCTATGGAAAAACGC
CAGCAACGCGGCCTTTTTACGGTTCCTGGCCTTTTGCTGGCCTTTTGCTCACATGTTCTTTCCTGCGTTA
TCCCCTGATTCTGTGGATAACCGTATTACCGCCATGCAT
