>Addgene plasmid #117238 | Cry2(1-531)-mCh-BAXS184E | depositor partial sequence | sequence record 221716 | Cry2(1-531)-mCherry-BAXS184E
ATGAAGATGGACAAAAAGACTATAGTTTGGTTTAGAAGAGACCTAAGGATTGAGGATAATCCTGCATTAG
CAGCAGCTGCTCACGAAGGATCTGTTTTTCCTGTCTTCATTTGGTGTCCTGAAGAAGAAGGACAGTTTTA
TCCTGGAAGAGCTTCAAGATGGTGGATGAAACAATCACTTGCTCACTTATCTCAATCCTTGAAGGCTCTT
GGATCTGACCTCACTTTAATCAAAACCCACAACACGATTTCAGCGATCTTGGATTGTATCCGCGTTACCG
GTGCTACAAAAGTCGTCTTTAACCACCTCTATGATCCTGTTTCGTTAGTTCGGGACCATACCGTAAAGGA
GAAGCTGGTGGAACGTGGGATCTCTGTGCAAAGCTACAATGGAGATCTATTGTATGAACCGTGGGAGATA
TACTGCGAAAAGGGCAAACCTTTTACGAGTTTCAATTCTTACTGGAAGAAATGCTTAGATATGTCGATTG
AATCCGTTATGCTTCCTCCTCCTTGGCGGTTGATGCCAATAACTGCAGCGGCTGAAGCGATTTGGGCGTG
TTCGATTGAAGAACTAGGGCTGGAGAATGAGGCCGAGAAACCGAGCAATGCGTTGTTAACTAGAGCTTGG
TCTCCAGGATGGAGCAATGCTGATAAGTTACTAAATGAGTTCATCGAGAAGCAGTTGATAGATTATGCAA
AGAACAGCAAGAAAGTTGTTGGGAATTCTACTTCACTACTTTCTCCGTATCTCCATTTCGGGGAAATAAG
CGTCAGACACGTTTTCCAGTGTGCCCGGATGAAACAAATTATATGGGCAAGAGATAAGAACAGTGAAGGA
GAAGAAAGTGCAGATCTTTTTCTTAGGGGAATCGGTTTAAGAGAGTATTCTCGGTATATATGTTTCAACT
TCCCGTTTACTCACGAGCAATCGTTGTTGAGTCATCTTCGGTTTTTCCCTTGGGATGCTGATGTTGATAA
GTTCAAGGCCTGGAGACAAGGCAGGACCGGTTATCCGTTGGTGGATGCCGGAATGAGAGAGCTTTGGGCT
ACCGGATGGATGCATAACAGAATAAGAGTGATTGTTTCAAGCTTTGCTGTGAAGTTTCTTCTCCTTCCAT
GGAAATGGGGAATGAAGTATTTCTGGGATACACTTTTGGATGCTGATTTGGAATGTGACATCCTTGGCTG
GCAGTATATCTCTGGGAGTATCCCCGATGGCCACGAGCTTGATCGCTTGGACAATCCCGCGTTACAAGGC
GCCAAATATGACCCAGAAGGTGAGTACATAAGGCAATGGCTTCCCGAGCTTGCGAGATTGCCAACTGAAT
GGATCCATCATCCATGGGACGCTCCTTTAACCGTACTCAAAGCTTCTGGTGTGGAACTCGGAACAAACTA
TGCGAAACCCATTGTAGACATCGACACAGCTCGTGAGCTACTAGCTAAAGCTATTTCAAGAACCCGTGAA
GCACAGATCATGATCGGAGCAGCACCTGATGAGATTGTAGCAGATAGCTTCGAGGCCTTAGGGGCTAATA
CCATTAAAGAACCTGGTCTTTGCCCATCTGTGTCTTCTAATGACCAACAAGTAGCCCGGGATCCACCGGT
CGCCACCATGGTGAGCAAGGGCGAGGAGGATAACATGGCCATCATCAAGGAGTTCATGCGCTTCAAGGTG
CACATGGAGGGCTCCGTGAACGGCCACGAGTTCGAGATCGAGGGCGAGGGCGAGGGCCGCCCCTACGAGG
GCACCCAGACCGCCAAGCTGAAGGTGACCAAGGGTGGCCCCCTGCCCTTCGCCTGGGACATCCTGTCCCC
TCAGTTCATGTACGGCTCCAAGGCCTACGTGAAGCACCCCGCCGACATCCCCGACTACTTGAAGCTGTCC
TTCCCCGAGGGCTTCAAGTGGGAGCGCGTGATGAACTTCGAGGACGGCGGCGTGGTGACCGTGACCCAGG
ACTCCTCCCTGCAGGACGGCGAGTTCATCTACAAGGTGAAGCTGCGCGGCACCAACTTCCCCTCCGACGG
CCCCGTAATGCAGAAGAAGACCATGGGCTGGGAGGCCTCCTCCGAGCGGATGTACCCCGAGGACGGCGCC
CTGAAGGGCGAGATCAAGCAGAGGCTGAAGCTGAAGGACGGCGGCCACTACGACGCTGAGGTCAAGACCA
CCTACAAGGCCAAGAAGCCCGTGCAGCTGCCCGGCGCCTACAACGTCAACATCAAGTTGGACATCACCTC
CCACAACGAGGACTACACCATCGTGGAACAGTACGAACGCGCCGAGGGCCGCCACTCCACCGGCGGCATG
GACGAGCTGTACAAGGGCGGCAGCGGCGGCGGCATGGACGGGTCCGGGGAGCAGCCCAGAGGCGGGGGGC
CCACCAGCTCTGAGCAGATCATGAAGACAGGGGCCCTTTTGCTTCAGGGTTTCATCCAGGATCGAGCAGG
GCGAATGGGGGGGGAGGCACCCGAGCTGGCCCTGGACCCGGTGCCTCAGGATGCGTCCACCAAGAAGCTG
AGCGAGTGTCTCAAGCGCATCGGGGACGAACTGGACAGTAACATGGAGCTGCAGAGGATGATTGCCGCCG
TGGACACAGACTCCCCCCGAGAGGTCTTTTTCCGAGTGGCAGCTGACATGTTTTCTGACGGCAACTTCAA
CTGGGGCCGGGTTGTCGCCCTTTTCTACTTTGCCAGCAAACTGGTGCTCAAGGCCCTGTGCACCAAGGTG
CCGGAACTGATCAGAACCATCATGGGCTGGACATTGGACTTCCTCCGGGAGCGGCTGTTGGGCTGGATCC
AAGACCAGGGTGGTTGGGACGGCCTCCTCTCCTACTTTGGGACGCCCACGTGGCAGACCGTGACCATCTT
TGTGGCGGGAGTGCTCACCGCCTCACTCACCATCTGGAAGAAGATGGGC
